>Addgene plasmid #18522 | T4 Lysozyme T115E | addgene partial sequence | sequence record 24308 | 3primeUP
CTACGAAAAAAGCCCGCTCATTAGGCGGGCTCAGATCTGCTCATGTTTGACAGCTTATCATCGATAAGCT
TCGGCAATAAATTCTTGATATGTTTTCATATGTTTCCTTTAAATATTTTAATTAGTAATTGTCTATTCAA
GTAATTGTGAATATACTATCACAATTCCAAGAGAAAGTAAACAGCTTTATAGATTTTTATACGCGTCCCA
AGTGCCAGTTCTAAACGTTGTAATGACTCGTTTTGCGCGATTAGGTGTTTGATTATACCATCTACTTTTA
GCTAAGTTAACTGCTGCTTCATCCCAGCGTTTTTGTTGAAGCATACGTAAAGAGTTCTCAAATCCTGCCA
CACCGGTTTCTCCCATTTGGAAAACCATATTAATCAATGCACAGCGACGAACCGCATCAAGAGAATCATA
AACCGGTTTTAATTTAGCATTTCTCAGAATTCCGCGAACAGCAGCATCAACATCCTGATTAAAGAGTTTT
TCAGCCTCATCTTTTGTAATTACACCATTGCAATTACGCCCAATAGCTTTATCTAATTCAGATTTAGCAG
CATTAAGTGATGGACTTTTTGTAAGCAAATGACCGATGCCAATAGTGTAATAGCCTTCTGTGTCTTTATA
GATTTTAAGTCTAAGACCTTCATCTATACGTAACATTTCAAATATATTCATAATACCTCCTAAGCATCGA
TGGATCCTGTTTCCTGTGTGAAATGGTTATCCGCTCACAATTCCCACATTATACGAGCCGATGATAATTG
TCACAGGGGATGGGGAGTAGCTGACCTGTTCCGTGGAATGTATCGCTCCATCCCAATAACGAGCGAGA
