[The description below was written by a language model from this plasmid's Addgene catalogue record.]
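Description:
T4 Lysozyme T115E is a bacterial expression plasmid built on the pHS1403 backbone (about 5 kb without insert) that carries a point-mutant version of the bacteriophage T4 lysozyme gene (gene e). It is maintained as a high-copy plasmid in E. coli under ampicillin selection. The record does not include a feature table and does not state which promoter drives expression or which origin of replication the backbone uses, so these details cannot be given here.

The insert is roughly 600 bp and encodes T4 lysozyme with a single amino-acid substitution, threonine 115 to glutamate. It was placed in the vector by restriction cloning between a BamHI site at the 5′ end and a HindIII site at the 3′ end, both of which remain intact, so the fragment can be excised or swapped as a cassette. According to the depositor's notes, the BamHI site lies 27 bp from the start codon and the HindIII site 115 bp from the stop codon, meaning the cloned fragment includes short flanking untranslated regions around the coding sequence. No fusion tags or reporters are recorded.

T4 lysozyme is a phage-encoded enzyme that degrades the bacterial cell wall, and it is a widely used model protein for studying how individual substitutions affect protein folding, stability and structure. A single-site variant such as this one fits that kind of use: producing the mutant protein in bacteria for comparison with the wild-type enzyme. The record itself does not state a specific experimental purpose for the T115E change.
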