Addgene plasmid #18522: T4 Lysozyme T115E
Depositing lab: Brian Matthews. Depositing organization: University of Oregon.
Backbone
  Vector backbone: pHS1403
  Backbone size w/o insert (bp): 5000
  Vector type: Bacterial Expression
Growth in bacteria
  Bacterial resistance: Ampicillin, 100 μg/mL
  Growth temperature: 37°C
  Growth strain: DH5alpha
  Copy number: High Copy
Gene/Insert
  Gene/Insert name: T4 Lysozyme (alt name: 1115E)
  Species: Bacteriophage T4
  Insert size (bp): 600
  Mutation: T115E
  GenBank ID: NP_049736
  Entrez Gene: e (a.k.a. T4p123)
  Cloning method: Restriction Enzyme; 5′ cloning site BamHI (not destroyed); 3′ cloning site HindIII (not destroyed)
  Sequencing primers: 5′ na; 3′ GGCGTATCACGAGGCCC
Terms and licenses: Academic/Nonprofit Terms; Industry Terms: Not Available to Industry
Depositor comments: The BamHI site is 27 bp from the ATG and the HindIII site is 115 bp from the stop.
How to cite: T4 Lysozyme T115E was a gift from Brian Matthews (Addgene plasmid # 18522 ; http://n2t.net/addgene:18522 ; RRID:Addgene_18522)
